>Addgene plasmid #196083 | pSBtet-Hyg-dCas9-KRAB-MeCP2_hU6-A10 | addgene full sequence | sequence record 388984 | Addgene NGS Result
GGATCCCTATACAGTTGAAGTCGGAAGTTTACATACACTTAAGTTGGAGTCATTAAAACTCGTTTTTCAA
CTACTCCACAAATTTCTTGTTAACAAACAATAGTTTTGGCAAGTCAGTTAGGACATCTACTTTGTGCATG
ACACAAGTCATTTTTCCAACAATTGTTTACAGACAGATTATTTCACTTATAATTCACTGTATCACAATTC
CAGTGGGTCAGAAGTTTACATACACTAAGTTCGACTCCTCTGCAGAATGCGGCGATGTTTCGGTAAGGGG
TCCGCTATCTAGACGAGTTTACTCCCTATCAGTGATAGAGAACGTATGTCGAGTTTACTCCCTATCAGTG
ATAGAGAACGATGTCGAGTTTACTCCCTATCAGTGATAGAGAACGTATGTCGAGTTTACTCCCTATCAGT
GATAGAGAACGTATGTCGAGTTTACTCCCTATCAGTGATAGAGAACGTATGTCGAGTTTATCCCTATCAG
TGATAGAGAACGTATGTCGAGTTTACTCCCTATCAGTGATAGAGAACGTATGTCGATTAGGCGTGTACGG
TGGGCGCCTATAAAAGCAGAGCTCGTTTAGTGAACCGTCAGATCGCCTGGAGCCAATTCCAACTCTTTTG
CCTTATACCTACTTTCCGTACCACTTCCTACCCTCGAAAGGCCTCTGAGGCCGCCACCATGGACAAGAAG
TACTCCATTGGGCTCGCTATCGGCACAAACAGCGTCGGCTGGGCCGTCATTACGGACGAGTACAAGGTGC
CGAGCAAAAAATTCAAAGTTCTGGGCAATACCGATCGCCACAGCATAAAGAAGAACCTCATTGGCGCCCT
CCTGTTCGACTCCGGGGAGACGGCCGAAGCCACGCGGCTCAAAAGAACAGCACGGCGCAGATATACCCGC
AGAAAGAATCGGATCTGCTACCTGCAGGAGATCTTTAGTAATGAGATGGCTAAGGTGGATGACTCTTTCT
TCCATAGGCTGGAGGAGTCCTTTTTGGTGGAGGAGGATAAAAAGCACGAGCGCCACCCAATCTTTGGCAA
TATCGTGGACGAGGTGGCGTACCATGAAAAGTACCCAACCATATATCATCTGAGGAAGAAGCTTGTAGAC
AGTACTGATAAGGCTGACTTGCGGTTGATCTATCTCGCGCTGGCGCATATGATCAAATTTCGGGGACACT
TCCTCATCGAGGGGGACCTGAACCCAGACAACAGCGATGTCGACAAACTCTTTATCCAACTGGTTCAGAC
TTACAATCAGCTTTTCGAAGAGAACCCGATCAACGCATCCGGAGTTGACGCCAAAGCAATCCTGAGCGCT
AGGCTGTCCAAATCCCGGCGGCTCGAAAACCTCATCGCACAGCTCCCTGGGGAGAAGAAGAACGGCCTGT
TTGGTAATCTTATCGCCCTGTCACTCGGGCTGACCCCCAACTTTAAATCTAACTTCGACCTGGCCGAAGA
TGCCAAGCTTCAACTGAGCAAAGACACCTACGATGATGATCTCGACAATCTGCTGGCCCAGATCGGCGAC
CAGTACGCAGACCTTTTTTTGGCGGCAAAGAACCTGTCAGACGCCATTCTGCTGAGTGATATTCTGCGAG
TGAACACGGAGATCACCAAAGCTCCGCTGAGCGCTAGTATGATCAAGCGCTATGATGAGCACCACCAAGA
CTTGACTTTGCTGAAGGCCCTTGTCAGACAGCAACTGCCTGAGAAGTACAAGGAAATTTTCTTCGATCAG
TCTAAAAATGGCTACGCCGGATACATTGACGGCGGAGCAAGCCAGGAGGAATTTTACAAATTTATTAAGC
CCATCTTGGAAAAAATGGACGGCACCGAGGAGCTGCTGGTAAAGCTTAACAGAGAAGATCTGTTGCGCAA
ACAGCGCACTTTCGACAATGGAAGCATCCCCCACCAGATTCACCTGGGCGAACTGCACGCTATCCTCAGG
CGGCAAGAGGATTTCTACCCCTTTTTGAAAGATAACAGGGAAAAGATTGAGAAAATCCTCACATTTCGGA
TACCCTACTATGTAGGCCCCCTCGCCCGGGGAAATTCCAGATTCGCGTGGATGACTCGCAAATCAGAAGA
GACCATCACTCCCTGGAACTTCGAGGAAGTCGTGGATAAGGGGGCCTCTGCCCAGTCCTTCATCGAAAGG
ATGACTAACTTTGATAAAAATCTGCCTAACGAAAAGGTGCTTCCTAAACACTCTCTGCTGTACGAGTACT
TCACAGTTTATAACGAGCTCACCAAGGTCAAATACGTCACAGAAGGGATGAGAAAGCCAGCATTCCTGTC
TGGAGAGCAGAAGAAAGCTATCGTGGACCTCCTCTTCAAGACGAACCGGAAAGTTACCGTGAAACAGCTC
AAAGAAGACTATTTCAAAAAGATTGAATGTTTCGACTCTGTTGAAATCAGCGGAGTGGAGGATCGCTTCA
ACGCATCCCTGGGAACGTATCACGATCTCCTGAAAATCATTAAAGACAAGGACTTCCTGGACAATGAGGA
GAACGAGGACATTCTTGAGGACATTGTCCTCACCCTTACGTTGTTTGAAGATAGGGAGATGATTGAAGAA
CGCTTGAAAACTTACGCTCATCTCTTCGACGACAAAGTCATGAAACAGCTCAAGAGGCGCCGATATACAG
GATGGGGGCGGCTGTCAAGAAAACTGATCAATGGGATCCGAGACAAGCAGAGTGGAAAGACAATCCTGGA
TTTTCTTAAGTCCGATGGATTTGCCAACCGGAACTTCATGCAGTTGATCCATGATGACTCTCTCACCTTT
AAGGAGGACATCCAGAAAGCACAAGTTTCTGGCCAGGGGGACAGTCTTCACGAGCACATCGCTAATCTTG
CAGGTAGCCCAGCTATCAAAAAGGGAATACTGCAGACCGTTAAGGTCGTGGATGAACTCGTCAAAGTAAT
GGGAAGGCATAAGCCCGAGAATATCGTTATCGAGATGGCCCGAGAGAACCAAACTACCCAGAAGGGACAG
AAGAACAGTAGGGAAAGGATGAAGAGGATTGAAGAGGGTATAAAAGAACTGGGGTCCCAAATCCTTAAGG
AACACCCAGTTGAAAACACCCAGCTTCAGAATGAGAAGCTCTACCTGTACTACCTGCAGAACGGCAGGGA
CATGTACGTGGATCAGGAACTGGACATCAATCGGCTCTCCGACTACGACGTGGCTGCTATCGTGCCCCAG
TCTTTTCTCAAAGATGATTCTATTGATAATAAAGTGTTGACAAGATCCGATAAAGCTAGAGGGAAGAGTG
ATAACGTCCCCTCAGAAGAAGTTGTCAAGAAAATGAAAAATTATTGGCGGCAGCTGCTGAACGCCAAACT
GATCACACAACGGAAGTTCGATAATCTGACTAAGGCTGAACGAGGTGGCCTGTCTGAGTTGGATAAAGCC
GGCTTCATCAAAAGGCAGCTTGTTGAGACACGCCAGATCACCAAGCACGTGGCCCAAATTCTCGATTCAC
GCATGAACACCAAGTACGATGAAAATGACAAACTGATTCGAGAGGTGAAAGTTATTACTCTGAAGTCTAA
GCTGGTCTCAGATTTCAGAAAGGACTTTCAGTTTTATAAGGTGAGAGAGATCAACAATTACCACCATGCG
CATGATGCCTACCTGAATGCAGTGGTAGGCACTGCACTTATCAAAAAATATCCCAAGCTTGAATCTGAAT
TTGTTTACGGAGACTATAAAGTGTACGATGTTAGGAAAATGATCGCAAAGTCTGAGCAGGAAATAGGCAA
GGCCACCGCTAAGTACTTCTTTTACAGCAATATTATGAATTTTTTCAAGACCGAGATTACACTGGCCAAT
GGAGAGATTCGGAAGCGACCACTTATCGAAACAAACGGAGAAACAGGAGAAATCGTGTGGGACAAGGGTA
GGGATTTCGCGACAGTCCGGAAGGTCCTGTCCATGCCGCAGGTGAACATCGTTAAAAAGACCGAAGTACA
GACCGGAGGCTTCTCCAAGGAAAGTATCCTCCCGAAAAGGAACAGCGACAAGCTGATCGCACGCAAAAAA
GATTGGGACCCCAAGAAATACGGCGGATTCGATTCTCCTACAGTCGCTTACAGTGTACTGGTTGTGGCCA
AAGTGGAGAAAGGGAAGTCTAAAAAACTCAAAAGCGTCAAGGAACTGCTGGGCATCACAATCATGGAGCG
ATCAAGCTTCGAAAAAAACCCCATCGACTTTCTCGAGGCGAAAGGATATAAAGAGGTCAAAAAAGACCTC
ATCATTAAGCTTCCCAAGTACTCTCTCTTTGAGCTTGAAAACGGCCGGAAACGAATGCTCGCTAGTGCGG
GCGAGCTGCAGAAAGGTAACGAGCTGGCACTGCCCTCTAAATACGTTAATTTCTTGTATCTGGCCAGCCA
CTATGAAAAGCTCAAAGGGTCTCCCGAAGATAATGAGCAGAAGCAGCTGTTCGTGGAACAACACAAACAC
TACCTTGATGAGATCATCGAGCAAATAAGCGAATTCTCCAAAAGAGTGATCCTCGCCGACGCTAACCTCG
ATAAGGTGCTTTCTGCTTACAATAAGCACAGGGATAAGCCCATCAGGGAGCAGGCAGAAAACATTATCCA
CTTGTTTACTCTGACCAACTTGGGCGCGCCTGCAGCCTTCAAGTACTTCGACACCACCATAGACAGAAAG
CGGTACACCTCTACAAAGGAGGTCCTGGACGCCACACTGATTCATCAGTCAATTACGGGGCTCTATGAAA
CAAGAATCGACCTCTCTCAGCTCGGTGGAGACAGCAGGGCTGACCCCAAGAAGAAGAGGAAGGTGAGTGG
TGGAGGAAGTGGCGGGTCAGGGTCGATGGACGCGAAATCACTTACGGCATGGTCGAGAACACTGGTTACG
TTCAAGGACGTGTTTGTGGACTTTACACGTGAGGAGTGGAAATTGCTGGATACTGCGCAACAAATTGTGT
ATCGAAATGTCATGCTTGAGAATTACAAGAACCTCGTCAGTCTCGGATACCAGTTGACGAAACCGGATGT
GATCCTTAGGCTCGAAAAGGGGGAAGAACCTTGGCTGGTATCGGGAGGTGGTTCGGGTGGCTCTGGATCA
AGCCCAAAGAAGAAACGGAAGGTGGAAGCCTCAGTGCAGGTGAAAAGGGTGCTGGAAAAATCCCCCGGCA
AACTCCTCGTGAAGATGCCCTTCCAGGCTTCCCCTGGCGGAAAAGGTGAAGGGGGTGGCGCAACCACATC
TGCCCAGGTCATGGTCATCAAGCGACCTGGAAGGAAAAGAAAGGCCGAGGCTGACCCTCAGGCCATTCCA
AAGAAACGGGGACGCAAGCCAGGGTCCGTGGTCGCAGCTGCAGCAGCTGAGGCTAAGAAAAAGGCAGTGA
AGGAAAGCTCCATCCGCAGTGTGCAGGAGACTGTCCTGCCCATCAAGAAGAGGAAGACTAGGGAGACCGT
GTCCATCGAGGTCAAAGAAGTGGTCAAGCCCCTGCTCGTGTCCACCCTGGGCGAAAAATCTGGAAAGGGG
CTCAAAACATGCAAGTCACCTGGACGGAAAAGCAAGGAGTCTAGTCCAAAGGGGCGCTCAAGCTCCGCTT
CTAGTCCCCCTAAAAAGGAACACCATCACCATCACCATCACGCCGAGTCTCCTAAGGCTCCTATGCCACT
GCTCCCACCACCTCCACCACCTGAGCCACAGTCAAGCGAAGACCCCATCAGCCCACCCGAGCCTCAGGAT
CTGTCCTCTAGTATTTGCAAAGAGGAAAAGATGCCCAGAGCAGGCAGCCTGGAGAGTGATGGCTGTCCAA
AAGAACCCGCCAAGACCCAGCCTATGGTGGCAGCCGCTGCAACTACCACCACAACCACAACTACCACAGT
GGCCGAAAAATACAAGCATCGCGGCGAGGGCGAACGAAAGGACATTGTGTCAAGCTCCATGCCCAGACCT
AACCGGGAGGAACCAGTCGATAGTAGGACACCCGTGACTGAGAGAGTCTCATAGGGCCTGTCAGGCCAAG
CTTCCATCGATAGACATGATAAGATACATTGATGAGTTTGGACAAACCACAACAAGAATGCAGTGAAAAA
AATGCTTTATTTGTGAAATTTGTGATGCTATTGCTTTATTTGTAACCATTATAAGCTGCAATAAACAAGT
TAACAACAACAATTGCATTCATTTTATGTTTCAGGTTCAGGGGGAGATGTGGGAGGTTTTTTAAAGCAAG
TAAAACCTCTACAAATGTGGTACCGAGGGCCTATTTCCCATGATTCCTTCATATTTGCATATACGATACA
AGGCTGTTAGAGAGATAATTGGAATTAATTTGACTGTAAACACAAAGATATTAGTACAAAATACGTGACG
TAGAAAGTAATAATTTCTTGGGTAGTTTGCAGTTTTAAAATTATGTTTTAAAATGGACTATCATATGCTT
ACCGTAACTTGAAAGTATTTCGATTTCTTGGCTTTATATATCTTGTGGAAAGGACGAAACACCGACCGCG
GTTAACCCGTGAGGGTTTTAGAGCTAGAAATAGCAAGTTAAAATAAGGCTAGTCCGTTATCAACTTGAAA
AAGTGGCACCGAGTCGGTGCTTTTTTGTTTTGGTACCTAGGCGAGACCCTGTCTCACAAAATAAAGTAAG
CCCGGACTGAGTGCGGAAAGGCGGGCCTGGCGGGTCTGGTCTCCCCATGCGGGCCACCAGAGGCCCTGCA
GCCTTCAGTCGCTTGAAGGGGTAATGGCGCTTCCACTCACAAACATGGCGGACAGAGCGTGTGAACGAGA
TGAACAGCCCCTCAAAAATATGGCCGCCGAGGCTGGACGGCCGTGCCCCAGCAGCACCGCCTCCGCGCCC
CACGTGATCTCTCGCCGGGCACAGCGCTGACCGCGGAGGTCCAACCGGAAGAATGTCCGGATTGGACATT
CGGAAGAGGGCCCGCCTTCCCTGGGGAATCTCTGCGCACGCGCAGAACGCTTCGACCAATGAAAACACAG
GAAGCCGTCCGCGCAACCGCGTTGCGTCACTTCTGCCGCCCCTGTTTCAAGGTATATAGCCGTAGACGGA
ACTTCGCCTTTCTCTCGGCCTTAGCGCCATTTTTTTGGGTGAGTGTTTTTTGGTTCCTGCGTTGGGATTC
CGTGTACAATCCATAGACATCTGACCTCGGCACTTAGCATCATCACAGCAAACTAACTGTAGCCTTTCTC
TCTTTCCCTGTAGAAACCTCTGCACCTGAGGCCACCATGTCTAGACTGGACAAGAGCAAAGTCATAAACG
GCGCTCTGGAATTACTCAATGGAGTCGGTATCGAAGGCCTGACGACAAGGAAACTCGCTCAAAAGCTGGG
AGTTGAGCAGCCTACCCTGTACTGGCACGTGAAGAACAAGCGGGCCCTGCTCGATGCCCTGCCAATCGAG
ATGCTGGACAGGCATCATACCCACTTCTGCCCCCTGGAAGGCGAGTCATGGCAAGACTTTCTGCGGAACA
ACGCCAAGTCATTCCGCTGTGCTCTCCTCTCACATCGCGACGGGGCTAAAGTGCATCTCGGCACCCGCCC
AACAGAGAAACAGTACGAAACCCTGGAAAATCAGCTCGCGTTCCTGTGTCAGCAAGGCTTCTCCCTGGAG
AACGCACTGTACGCTCTGTCCGCCGTGGGCCACTTTACACTGGGCTGCGTATTGGAGGAACAGGAGCATC
AAGTAGCAAAAGAGGAAAGAGAGACACCTACCACCGATTCTATGCCCCCACTTCTGAGACAAGCAATTGA
GCTGTTCGACCGGCAGGGAGCCGAACCTGCCTTCCTTTTCGGCCTGGAACTAATCATATGTGGCCTGGAG
AAACAGCTAAAGTGCGAAAGCGGCGGGCCGGCCGACGCCCTTGACGATTTTGACTTAGACATGCTCCCAG
CCGATGCCCTTGACGACTTTGACCTTGATATGCTGCCTGCTGACGCTCTTGACGATTTTGACCTTGACAT
GCTCCCCGGGTCCGGCGCTACTAACTTCAGCCTGCTGAAGCAGGCTGGTGACGTCGAGGAGAATCCTGGT
CCCATGAAAAAGCCTGAACTCACCGCGACGTCTGTCGAGAAGTTTCTGATCGAAAAGTTCGACAGCGTCT
CCGACCTGATGCAGCTCTCGGAGGGCGAAGAATCTCGTGCTTTCAGCTTCGATGTAGGAGGGCGTGGATA
TGTCCTGCGGGTAAATAGCTGCGCCGATGGTTTCTACAAAGATCGTTATGTTTATCGGCACTTTGCATCG
GCCGCGCTCCCGATTCCGGAAGTGCTTGACATTGGGGAATTCAGCGAGAGCCTGACCTATTGCATCTCCC
GCCGTGCACAGGGTGTCACGTTGCAAGACCTGCCTGAAACCGAACTGCCCGCTGTTCTGCAGCCGGTCGC
GGAGGCCATGGATGCGATCGCTGCGGCCGATCTTAGCCAGACGAGCGGGTTCGGCCCATTCGGACCGCAA
GGAATCGGTCAATACACTACATGGCGTGATTTCATATGCGCGATTGCTGATCCCCATGTGTATCACTGGC
AAACTGTGATGGACGACACCGTCAGTGCGTCCGTCGCGCAGGCTCTCGATGAGCTGATGCTTTGGGCCGA
GGACTGCCCCGAAGTCCGGCACCTCGTGCACGCGGATTTCGGCTCCAACAATGTCCTGACGGACAATGGC
CGCATAACAGCGGTCATTGACTGGAGCGAGGCGATGTTCGGGGATTCCCAATACGAGGTCGCCAACATCT
TCTTCTGGAGGCCGTGGTTGGCTTGTATGGAGCAGCAGACGCGCTACTTCGAGCGGAGGCATCCGGAGCT
TGCAGGATCGCCGCGGCTCCGGGCGTATATGCTCCGCATTGGTCTTGACCAACTCTATCAGAGCTTGGTT
GACGGCAATTTCGATGATGCAGCTTGGGCGCAGGGTCGATGCGACGCAATCGTCCGATCCGGAGCCGGGA
CTGTCGGGCGTACACAAATCGCCCGCAGAAGCGCGGCCGTCTGGACCGATGGCTGTGTAGAAGTACTCGC
CGATAGTGGAAACCGACGCCCCAGCACTCGTCCGAGGGCAAAGGAATAGCACCTGGTGCATGACCCGCAA
GCCCGGTGCCTGATTCGAAGGCCTGTCGTGAAGCTTGGGGATCAATTCTCTAGAGCTCGCTGATCAGCCT
CGACTGTGCCTTCTAGTTGCCAGCCATCTGTTGTTTGCCCCTCCCCCGTGCCTTCCTTGACCCTGGAAGG
TGCCACTCCCACTGTCCTTTCCTAATAAAATGAGGAAATTGCATCGCATTGTCTGAGTAGGTGTCATTCT
ATTCTGGGGGGTGGGGTGGGGCAGGACAGCAAGGGGGAGGATTGGGAAGACAATAGCAGGCATGCTGGGG
ATGCGGTGGGCTCTATGGCTTCTGAGGCGGAAAGAACCAGCTGGGCCTACTAGCTACTCGGGACCCCTTA
CCGAAACATCGCCGCATTCTGCAGAGGAGTCGAGTGTATGTAAACTTCTGACCCACTGGGAATGTGATGA
AAGAAATAAAAGCTGAAATGAATCATTCTCTCTACTATTATTCTGATATTTCACATTCTTAAAATAAAGT
GGTGATCCTAACTGACCTAAGACAGGGAATTTTTACTAGGATTAAATGTCAGGAATTGTGAAAAAGTGAG
TTTAAATGTATTTGGCTAAGGTGTATGTAAACTTCCGACTTCAACTGTATAGGGATCCGCTTCCTCGCTC
ACTGACTCGCTGCGCTCGGTCGTTCGGCTGCGGCGAGCGGTATCAGCTCACTCAAAGGCGGTAATACGGT
TATCCACAGAATCAGGGGATAACGCAGGAAAGAACATGTGAGCAAAAGGCCAGCAAAAGGCCAGGAACCG
TAAAAAGGCCGCGTTGCTGGCGTTTTTCCATAGGCTCCGCCCCCCTGACGAGCATCACAAAAATCGACGC
TCAAGTCAGAGGTGGCGAAACCCGACAGGACTATAAAGATACCAGGCGTTTCCCCCTGGAAGCTCCCTCG
TGCGCTCTCCTGTTCCGACCCTGCCGCTTACCGGATACCTGTCCGCCTTTCTCCCTTCGGGAAGCGTGGC
GCTTTCTCATAGCTCACGCTGTAGGTATCTCAGTTCGGTGTAGGTCGTTCGCTCCAAGCTGGGCTGTGTG
CACGAACCCCCCGTTCAGCCCGACCGCTGCGCCTTATCCGGTAACTATCGTCTTGAGTCCAACCCGGTAA
GACACGACTTATCGCCACTGGCAGCAGCCACTGGTAACAGGATTAGCAGAGCGAGGTATGTAGGCGGTGC
TACAGAGTTCTTGAAGTGGTGGCCTAACTACGGCTACACTAGAAGAACAGTATTTGGTATCTGCGCTCTG
CTGAAGCCAGTTACCTTCGGAAAAAGAGTTGGTAGCTCTTGATCCGGCAAACAAACCACCGCTGGTAGCG
GTGGTTTTTTTGTTTGCAAGCAGCAGATTACGCGCAGAAAAAAAGGATCTCAAGAAGATCCTTTGATCTT
TTCTACGGGGTCTGACGCTCAGTGGAACGAAAACTCACGTTAAGGGATTTTGGTCATGAGATTATCAAAA
AGGATCTTCACCTAGATCCTTTTAAATTAAAAATGAAGTTTTAAATCAATCTAAAGTATATATGAGTAAA
CTTGGTCTGACAGTTACCAATGCTTAATCAGTGAGGCACCTATCTCAGCGATCTGTCTATTTCGTTCATC
CATAGTTGCCTGACTCCCCGTCGTGTAGATAACTACGATACGGGAGGGCTTACCATCTGGCCCCAGTGCT
GCAATGATACCGCGAGACCCACGCTCACCGGCTCCAGATTTATCAGCAATAAACCAGCCAGCCGGAAGGG
CCGAGCGCAGAAGTGGTCCTGCAACTTTATCCGCCTCCATCCAGTCTATTAATTGTTGCCGGGAAGCTAG
AGTAAGTAGTTCGCCAGTTAATAGTTTGCGCAACGTTGTTGCCATTGCTACAGGCATCGTGGTGTCACGC
TCGTCGTTTGGTATGGCTTCATTCAGCTCCGGTTCCCAACGATCAAGGCGAGTTACATGATCCCCCATGT
TGTGCAAAAAAGCGGTTAGCTCCTTCGGTCCTCCGATCGTTGTCAGAAGTAAGTTGGCCGCAGTGTTATC
ACTCATGGTTATGGCAGCACTGCATAATTCTCTTACTGTCATGCCATCCGTAAGATGCTTTTCTGTGACT
GGTGAGTACTCAACCAAGTCATTCTGAGAATAGTGTATGCGGCGACCGAGTTGCTCTTGCCCGGCGTCAA
TACGGGATAATACCGCGCCACATAGCAGAACTTTAAAAGTGCTCATCATTGGAAAACGTTCTTCGGGGCG
AAAACTCTCAAGGATCTTACCGCTGTTGAGATCCAGTTCGATGTAACCCACTCGTGCACCCAACTGATCT
TCAGCATCTTTTACTTTCACCAGCGTTTCTGGGTGAGCAAAAACAGGAAGGCAAAATGCCGCAAAAAAGG
GAATAAGGGCGACACGGAAATGTTGAATACTCATACTCTTCCTTTTTCAATATTATTGAAGCATTTATCA
GGGTTATTGTCTCATGAGCGGATACATATTTGAATGTATTTAGAAAAATAAACAAATAGGGGTTCCGCGC
ACATTTCCCCGAAAAGTGCCACCTGATGCGGTGTGAAATACCGCACAGATGCGTAAGGAGAAAATACCGC
ATCAGGAAATTGTAAGCGTTAATATTTTGTTAAAATT
Features (pLannotate 1.2.2; 19 found; start..end, strand, type, name):
    295..607     +  promoter       tight TRE promoter: Tet-responsive promoter PTight, consisting of seven tet operator sequences followed by the minimal CMV promoter
    689..4792    +  CDS            Cas9m4: catalytically dead mutant of the Cas9 endonuclease from the Streptococcus pyogenes Type II CRISPR/Cas system RNA-guided DNA-binding protein that lacks endonuclease activity due to the mutations D10A, D839A, H840A, and N863A (Mali et al., 2013)
   4877..5089    +  CDS            KRBOX4 (fragment): KRBX4_HUMAN - Also known as ZNF673. Experimental evidence at protein level: Swiss-Prot protein existence level 1. From Homo sapiens (Human).
   5144..6001    +  CDS            MeCP2: transcriptional repression domain from rat methyl-CpG-binding protein 2 (Nan et al., 1997)
   6080..6161    -  polyA_signal   SV40 poly(A) signal: SV40 polyadenylation signal
   6184..6252    -  CDS            large T antigen (fragment): large T antigen from SV40 (simian virus 40)
   6255..6495    +  promoter       U6 promoter: RNA polymerase III promoter for human U6 snRNA
   6525..6600    +  misc_RNA       gRNA scaffold: guide RNA scaffold for the Streptococcus pyogenes CRISPR/Cas9 system
   7247..7944    +  CDS            rtTA3 (fragment): reverse tetracycline transactivator 3 activates expression from Tet-responsive promoters in the presence of doxycycline
   7874..7984    +  CDS            VP48: 3 tandem repeats of the minimal activation domain of herpes simplex virus VP16 (Cheng et al., 2013)
   8054..9079    +  CDS            HygR: aminoglycoside phosphotransferase from E. coli; aph(4)-Ia; confers resistance to hygromycin
   9079..9113    +  CDS            PuroR (fragment): puromycin N-acetyltransferase; pac from Streptomyces alboniger; confers resistance to puromycin
   9174..9398    +  polyA_signal   bGH poly(A) signal: bovine growth hormone polyadenylation signal
   9402..9423    +  promoter       SV40 promoter (fragment): SV40 enhancer and early promoter
   9895..10483   -  rep_origin     ori: high-copy-number ColE1/pMB1/pBR322/pUC origin of replication
  10654..11514   -  CDS            AmpR: β-lactamase; bla; confers resistance to ampicillin, carbenicillin, and related antibiotics
  11515..11619   -  promoter       AmpR promoter: bla
  11646..11696   +  misc_feature   bom (fragment): basis of mobility region from pBR322
  11697..11727   -  rep_origin     M13 ori (fragment): M13 bacteriophage origin of replication; arrow indicates direction of (+) strand synthesis
