[The description below was written by a language model from this plasmid's Addgene catalogue record and pLannotate feature annotations shown in this document.]
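Description:
pSBtet-Hyg-dCas9-KRAB-MeCP2_hU6-A10 is an 11.7 kb mammalian expression plasmid for doxycycline-inducible CRISPR interference, carrying a guide RNA directed against mouse Adam10. It derives from the pSBtet-Hyg-dCas9-KRAB-MeCP2_hU6-SapI backbone, and the associated publication describes the series as transposon vectors. The "SB" in the name suggests a Sleeping Beauty system, although the transposon inverted repeats are not annotated in the feature table. In bacteria it is maintained through a high-copy ColE1/pUC-type origin with ampicillin resistance (AmpR under its own bla promoter). Short fragments of a pBR322 bom region and an M13 origin are backbone remnants.

The repressor cassette is driven by the tight TRE promoter (seven tet operators upstream of a minimal CMV promoter). It encodes catalytically dead S. pyogenes Cas9 followed by a KRAB-type repression domain and the MeCP2 transcriptional repression domain, and ends near an SV40 polyadenylation signal. Downstream, a human U6 RNA polymerase III promoter transcribes the Adam10 spacer joined to the S. pyogenes gRNA scaffold. The spacer was inserted between SapI sites that were destroyed on cloning.

A further unit encodes a reverse tetracycline transactivator (annotated as rtTA3 with VP16-derived activation repeats) followed by the hygromycin resistance gene, closed by a bGH poly(A) signal. The promoter for this unit and the link between its two coding regions are not annotated.

Hygromycin B selects cells carrying the construct. Doxycycline then lets the transactivator switch on dCas9-KRAB-MeCP2, which the guide recruits to Adam10 to silence its transcription without cutting DNA.
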