Addgene plasmid #196083: pSBtet-Hyg-dCas9-KRAB-MeCP2_hU6-A10
Purpose: Inducible CRISPRi vector conferring hygromycin B resistance, expressing gRNA targeting mouse Adam10.
Depositing lab: Joanna Bereta. Depositing organization: Jagiellonian University. Publication: Construction of a Set of Novel Transposon Vectors for Efficient Silencing of Protein and lncRNA Genes via CRISPR Interference. Czarnek M, Kochan J, Wawro M, Myrczek R, Bereta J. Mol Biotechnol. 2023 Jan 28. doi: 10.1007/s12033-023-00675-5. PubMed 36707469.
Backbone
  Vector backbone: pSBtet-Hyg-dCas9-KRAB-MeCP2_hU6-SapI
  Backbone size w/o insert (bp): 11724
  Total vector size (bp): 11727
  Vector type: Mammalian Expression, CRISPR
  Selectable markers: Hygromycin
Growth in bacteria
  Bacterial resistance: Ampicillin, 100 μg/mL
  Growth temperature: 37°C
  Growth strain: DH5alpha
  Copy number: High Copy
Gene/Insert
  Gene/Insert name: gRNA targeting Adam10
  Species: Synthetic
  Mutation: Cloned using SapI sites - destroyed after insertion
  Cloning method: Restriction Enzyme; 5′ cloning site SapI (destroyed during cloning); 3′ cloning site SapI (destroyed during cloning)
  Sequencing primers: 5′ GACTATCATATGCTTACCGT
Terms and licenses: Academic/Nonprofit Terms; Industry Terms: Not Available to Industry
How to cite: pSBtet-Hyg-dCas9-KRAB-MeCP2_hU6-A10 was a gift from Joanna Bereta (Addgene plasmid # 196083 ; http://n2t.net/addgene:196083 ; RRID:Addgene_196083)
